>Addgene plasmid #104267 | pHH0103 HYPB WW domain | addgene full sequence | sequence record 203491 | Addgene NGS Result
TTGACAATTAATCATCGGCTCGTATAATGTGTGGAATTGTGAGCGGATAACAATTTCACACAGGAAACAG
CCAGTCCGTTTAGGTGTTTTCACGAGCACTTCACCAACAAGGACCATAGATTATGAAAATCGAAGAACAC
CATCACCATCACCATTCCAGCGGTAAGCTTATGTCCCCTATACTAGGTTATTGGAAAATTAAGGGCCTTG
TGCAACCCACTCGACTTCTTTTGGAATATCTTGAAGAAAAATATGAAGAGCATTTGTATGAGCGCGATGA
AGGTGATAAATGGCGAAACAAAAAGTTTGAATTGGGTTTGGAGTTTCCCAATCTTCCTTATTATATTGAT
GGTGATGTTAAATTAACACAGTCTATGGCCATCATACGTTATATAGCTGACAAGCACAACATGTTGGGTG
GTTGTCCAAAAGAGCGTGCAGAGATTTCAATGCTTGAAGGAGCGGTTTTGGATATTAGATACGGTGTTTC
GAGAATTGCATATAGTAAAGACTTTGAAACTCTCAAAGTTGATTTTCTTAGCAAGCTACCTGAAATGCTG
AAAATGTTCGAAGATCGTTTATGTCATAAAACATATTTAAATGGTGATCATGTAACCCATCCTGACTTCA
TGTTGTATGACGCTCTTGATGTTGTTTTATACATGGACCCAATGTGCCTGGATGCGTTCCCAAAATTAGT
TTGTTTTAAAAAACGTATTGAAGCTATCCCACAAATTGATAAGTACTTGAAATCCAGCAAGTATATAGCA
TGGCCTTTGCAGGGCTGGCAAGCCACGTTTGGTGGTGGCGACCATCCTCCAAAATCGGATCTGGAAGTTC
TGTTCCAGGGGCCCCTGTCCAGCGGTCTGGTTCCGCGTGGTTCCGGTACCGCGGCCCAGCCGGCCGAAAA
TCTGTACTTCCAAGGTCGTCGTGCCTCTGTGGAGCTCAAAACCATCGTCCTGCCGCCGAATTGGAAAACC
GCCCGTGATCCGGAAGGCAAAATCTATTACTATCATGTCATTACCCGTCAAACGCAGTGGGATCCGCCGA
CCTGGGAAAGCCCGTAGGCGGCCGCATA
[142 nt withheld, positions 1079-1220]
C
[98 nt withheld, positions 1222-1319]
AGTTTGTACTGGTGACGAAACTCAGTGTCTAGCTAGAGTGGC
[149 nt withheld, positions 1362-1510]
T
[41 nt withheld, positions 1512-1552]
T
[62 nt withheld, positions 1554-1615]
A
[35 nt withheld, positions 1617-1651]
CCTCCCTCAATCGGTTGAATGTCGCCCTTTTGTCTTTGGCGCTGGTAAACCATATGAA
[86 nt withheld, positions 1710-1795]
T
[54 nt withheld, positions 1797-1850]
CTAGCGCCGCCCTATACCTTGTCTGCCTCCCCGCGTTGCGTCGCGGTGCATGGAGCCGGGCCACCTCGAC
CTGAATGGAAGCCGGCGGCACCTCGCTAACGGATTCACCACTCCAAGAATTGGAGCCAATCAATTCTTGC
GGAGAACTGTGAATGCGCAAACCAACCCTTGGCAGAACATATCCATCGCGTCCGCCATCTCCAGCAGCCG
CACGCGGCGCATCTCGGGCAGCGTTGGGTCCTGGCCACGGGTGCGCATGATCGTGCTCCTGTCGTTGAGG
ACCCGGCTAGGCTGGCGGGGTTGCCTTACTGGTTAGCAGAATGAATCACCGATACGCGAGCGAACGTGAA
GCGACTGCTGCTGCAAAACGTCTGCGACCTGAGCAACAACATGAATGGTCTTCGGTTTCCGTGTTTCGTA
AAGTCTGGAAACGCGGAAGTCAGCGCCCTGCACCATTATGTTCCGGATCTGCATCGCAGGATGCTGCTGG
CTACCCTGTGGAACACCTACATCTGTATTAACGAAGCGCTGGCATTGACCCTGAGTGATTTTTCTCTGGT
CCCGCCGCATCCATACCGCCAGTTGTTTACCCTCACAACGTTCCAGTAACCGGGCATGTTCATCATCAGT
AACCCGTATCGTGAGCATCCTCTCTCGTTTCATCGGTATCATTACCCCCATGAACAGAAATCCCCCTTAC
ACGGAGGCATCAGTGACCAAACAGGAAAAAACCGCCCTTAACATGGCCCGCTTTATCAGAAGCCAGACAT
TAACGCTTCTGGAGAAACTCAACGAGCTGGACGCGGATGAACAGGCAGACATCTGTGAATCGCTTCACGA
CCACGCTGATGAGCTTTACCGCAGGATCCGCGAAATTGTAAGCGTTAATATTTTGTTAAAATTCGCGTTA
AATTTTTGTTAAATCAGCTCATTTTTTAACCAATAGGCCGAAATCGGCAAAATCCCTTATAAATCAAAAG
AATAGACCGAGATAGGGT
[37 nt withheld, positions 2849-2885]
AAAGAACGTGGACTCCAACGTCAAAGG
[49 nt withheld, positions 2913-2961]
T
[91 nt withheld, positions 2963-3053]
G
[124 nt withheld, positions 3055-3178]
CGCGGATCCTGCCTCGCGCGTTTCGGTGATGACGGTGAAAACCTCTGACACATGCAGCTCCCGGAGACGG
TCACAGCTTGTCTGTAAGCGGATGCCGGGAGCAGACAAGCCCGTCAGGGCGCGTCAGCGGGTGTTGGCGG
GTGTCGGGGCGCAGCCATGACCCAGTCACGTAGCGATAGCGGAGTGTATACTGGCTTAACTATGCGGCAT
CAGAGCAGATTGTACTGAGAGTGCACCATATGCGGTGTGAAATACCGCACAGATGCGTAAGGAGAAAATA
CCGCATCAGGCGCTCTTCCGCTTCCTCGCTCACTGACTCGCTGCGCTCGGTCGTTCGGCTGCGGCGAGCG
GTATCAGCTCACTCAAAGGCGGTAATACGGTTATCCACAGAATCAGGGGATAACGCAGGAAAGAACATGT
GAGCAAAAGGCCAGCAAAAGGCCAGGAACCGTAAAAAGGCCGCGTTGCTGGCGTTTTTCCATAGGCTCCG
CCCCCCTGACGAGCATCACAAAAATCGACGCTCAAGTCAGAGGTGGCGAAACCCGACAGGACTATAAAGA
TACCAGGGTTTCCCCCTGGAAGCTCCCTCGTGCGCTCTCCTGTTCCGACCCTGCCGCTTACCGGATACCT
GTCCGCCTTTCTCCCTTCGGGAAGCGTGGCGCTTTCTCATAGCTCACGCTGTAGGTATCTCAGTTCGGTG
TAGGTCGTTCGCTCCAAGCTGGGCTGTGTGCACGAACCCCCCGTTCAGCCCGACCGCTGCGCCTTATCCG
GTAACTATCGTCTTGAGTCCAACCCGGTAAGACACGACTTATCGCCACTGGCAGCAGCCACTGGTAACAG
GATTAGCAGAGCGAGGTATGTAGGCGGTGCTACAGAGTTCTTGAAGTGGTGGCCTAACTACGGCTACACT
AGAAGGACAGTATTTGGTATCTGCGCTCTGCTGAAGCCAGTTACCTTCGGAAAAAGAGTTGGTAGCTCTT
GATCCGGCAAACAAACCACCGCTGGTAGCGGTGGTTTTTTTGTTTGCAAGCAGCAGATTACGCGCAGAAA
AAAAGGATCTCAAGAAGATCCTTTGATCTTTTCTACGGGGTCTGACGCTCAGTGGAACGAAAACTCACGT
TAAGGGATTTTGGTCATGAGATTATCAAAAAGGATCTTCACCTAGATCCTTTTAAATTAAAAATGAAGTT
TTAAATCAATCTAAAGTATATATGAGTAAACTTGGTCTGACAGTTACCAATGCTTAATCAGTGAGGCACC
TATCTCAGCGATCTGTCTATTTCGTTCATCCATAGTTGCCTGACTCCCCGTCGTGTAGATAACTACGATA
CGGGAGGGCTTACCATCTGGCCCCAGTGCTGCAATGATACCGCGAGACCCACGCTCACCGGCTCCAGATT
TATCAGCAATAAACCAGCCAGCCGGAAGGGCCGAGCGCAGAAGTGGTCCTGCAACTTTATCCGCCTCCAT
CCAGTCTATTAATTGTTGCCGGGAAGCTAGAGTAAGTAGTTCGCCAGTTAATAGTTTGCGCAACGTTGTT
GCCATTGCTGCAGGCATCGTGGTGTCACGCTCGTCGTTTGGTATGGCTTCATTCAGCTCCGGTTCCCAAC
GATCAAGGCGAGTTACATGATCCCCCATGTTGTGCAAAAAAGCGGTTAGCTCCTTCGGTCCTCCGATCGT
TGTCAGAAGTAAGTTGGCCGCAGTGTTATCACTCATGGTTATGGCAGCACTGCATAATTCTCTTACTGTC
ATGCCATCCGTAAGATGCTTTTCTGTGACTGGTGAGTACTCAACCAAGTCATTCTGAGAATAGTGTATGC
GGCGACCGAGTTGCTCTTGCCCGGCGTCAACACGGGATAATACCGCGCCACATAGCAGAACTTTAAAAGT
GCTCATCATTGGAAAACGTTCTTCGGGGCGAAAACTCTCAAGGATCTTACCGCTGTTGAGATCCAGTTCG
ATGTAACCCACTCGTGCACCCAACTGATCTTCAGCATCTTTTACTTTCACCAGCGTTTCTGGGTGAGCAA
AAACAGGAAGGCAAAATGCCGCAAAAAAGGGAATAAGGGCGACACGGAAATGTTGAATACTCATACTCTT
CCTTTTTCAATATTATTGAAGCATTTATCAGGGTTATTGTCTCATGAGCGGATACATATTTGAATGTATT
TAGAAAAATAAACAAATAGGGGTTCCGCGCACATTTCCCCGAAAAGTGCCACCTGACGTCTAAGAAACCA
TTATTATCATGACATTAACCTATAAAAATAGGCGTATCACGAGGCCCTTTCGTCTTCAAGAATTCCCGAC
ACCATCGAATGGTGCAAAACCTTTCGCGGTATGGCATGATAGCGCCCGGAAGAGAGTCAATTCAGGGTGG
TGAATGTGAAACCAGTAACGTTATACGATGTCGCAGAGTATGCCGGTGTCTCTTATCAGACCGTTTCCCG
CGTGGTGAACCAGGCCAGCCACGTTTCTGCGAAAACGCGGGAAAAAGTGGAAGCGGCGATGGCGGAGCTG
AATTACATTCCCAACCGCGTGGCACAACAACTGGCGGGCAAACAGTCGTTGCTGATTGGCGTTGCCACCT
CCAGTCTGGCCCTGCACGCGCCGTCGCAAATTGTCGCGGCGATTAAATCTCGCGCCGATCAACTGGGTGC
CAGCGTGGTGGTGTCGATGGTAGAACGAAGCGGCGTCGAAGCCTGTAAAGCGGCGGTGCACAATCTTCTC
GCGCAACGCGTCAGTGGGCTGATCATTAACTATCCGCTGGATGACCAGGATGCCATTGCTGTGGAAGCTG
CCTGCACTAATGTTCCGGCGTTATTTCTTGATGTCTCTGACCAGACACCCATCAACAGTATTATTTTCTC
CCATGAAGACGGTACGCGACTGGGCGTGGAGCATCTGGTCGCATTGGGTCACCAGCAAATCGCGCTGTTA
GCGGGCCCATTAAGTTCTGTCTCGGCGCGTCTGCGTCTGGCTGGCTGGCATAAATATCTCACTCGCAATC
AAATTCAGCCGATAGCGGAACGGGAAGGCGACTGGAGTGCCATGTCCGGTTTTCAACAAACCATGCAAAT
GCTGAATGAGGGCATCGTTCCCACTGCGATGCTGGTTGCCAACGATCAGATGGCGCTGGGCGCAATGCGC
GCCATTACCGAGTCCGGGCTGCGCGTTGGTGCGGATATCTCGGTAGTGGGATACGACGATACCGAAGACA
GCTCATGTTATATCCCGCCGTTAACCACCATCAAACAGGATTTTCGCCTGCTGGGGCAAACCAGCGTGGA
CCGCTTGCTGCAACTCTCTCAGGGCCAGGCGGTGAAGGGCAATCAGCTGTTGCCCGTCTCACTGGTGAAA
AGAAAAACCACCCTGGCGCCCAATACGCAAACCGCCTCTCCCCGCGCGTTGGCCGATTCATTAATGCAGC
TGGCACGACAGGTTTCCCGACTGGAAAGCGGGCAGTGAGCGCAACGCAATTAATGTAAGTTAGCTCACTC
ATTAGGCACAATTCTCATGTTTGACAGCTTATCATCGACTGCACGGTGCACCAATGCTTCTGGCGTCAGG
CAGCCATCGGAAGCTGTGGTATGGCTGTGCAGGTCGTAAATCACTGCATAATTCGTGTCGCTCAAGGCGC
ACTCCCGTTCTGGATAATGTTTTTTGCGCCGACATCATAACGGTTCTGGCAAATATTCTGAAATGAGCTG
Features (pLannotate 1.2.2; 20 found; start..end, strand, type, name):
      1..29      +  promoter       tac promoter: strong E. coli promoter; hybrid between the trp and lac UV5 promoters
     37..53      +  protein_bind   lac operator: The lac repressor binds to the lac operator to inhibit transcription in E. coli. This inhibition can be relieved by adding lactose or isopropyl-β-D-thiogalactopyranoside (IPTG). lac repressor encoded by lacI
    138..155     +  CDS            6xHis: 6xHis affinity tag
    171..824     +  CDS            GST26_SCHJA: Experimental evidence at protein level: Swiss-Prot protein existence level 1. GST isoenzymes appear to play a central role in the parasite detoxification system. Other functions are also suspected including a role in increasing the solubility of haematin in the parasite gut. From Schistosoma japonicum (Blood fluke).
   1083..1130    +  terminator     fd terminator (sequence withheld): central terminator from bacteriophage fd (Otsuka and Kunisawa, 1982)
   1135..1347    +  CDS            M13 gene III (fragment) (sequence partly withheld): pIII; III; minor coat protein
   1362..1832    +  CDS            M13 gene III (fragment) (sequence partly withheld): pIII; III; minor coat protein
   1854..1924    +  CDS            TcR (fragment): tetracycline efflux protein; tet; confers resistance to tetracycline
   2166..2546    -  CDS            YPB1_ECOLX: Protein predicted: Swiss-Prot protein existence level 4. From Escherichia coli.
   2563..2714    +  CDS            rop (fragment): Rop protein, which maintains plasmids at low copy number; rop
   2750..3178    -  rep_origin     f1 ori (sequence partly withheld): f1 bacteriophage origin of replication; arrow indicates direction of (+) strand synthesis
   3187..3226    +  CDS            rop (fragment): Rop protein, which maintains plasmids at low copy number; rop
   3328..3468    +  misc_feature   bom: basis of mobility region from pBR322
   3654..4241    -  rep_origin     ori: high-copy-number ColE1/pMB1/pBR322/pUC origin of replication
   4412..5272    -  CDS            AmpR: β-lactamase; bla; confers resistance to ampicillin, carbenicillin, and related antibiotics
   5273..5377    -  promoter       AmpR promoter: bla
   5486..5563    +  promoter       lacIq promoter: lacI (mutant); In the lacIq allele, a single base change in the promoter boosts expression of the lacI gene about 10-fold.
   5564..6646    +  CDS            lacI: lac repressor; lacI; The lac repressor binds to the lac operator to inhibit transcription in E. coli. This inhibition can be relieved by adding lactose or isopropyl-β-D-thiogalactopyranoside (IPTG).
   6659..6680    +  protein_bind   CAP binding site: CAP binding activates transcription in the presence of cAMP. E. coli catabolite activator protein
   6699..6716    +  promoter       tet promoter (fragment): E. coli promoter for tetracycline efflux protein gene
