[The description below was written by a language model from this plasmid's Addgene catalogue record and pLannotate feature annotations shown in this document.]
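Description:
pHH0103 HYPB WW domain is a 6,888 nt bacterial expression plasmid that produces the WW domain of human HYPB (the histone methyltransferase SETD2, also known as KMT3A) as a GST fusion in E. coli. It is maintained through a ColE1/pMB1-type origin and selected with ampicillin via the β-lactamase gene. The backbone also carries a pBR322 bom region and an f1 phage origin, which allows single-stranded DNA production with helper phage. Fragments of rop and the tetracycline resistance gene are also annotated and appear to be non-functional remnants of earlier vector construction. The catalogue lists the copy number as unknown.

Expression is driven by the strong hybrid tac promoter followed by a lac operator. A plasmid-borne lacI gene under the lacIq promoter supplies repressor, so transcription stays off until induced with IPTG. The annotated reading frame begins with a 6xHis tag followed by Schistosoma japonicum GST, giving two options for affinity purification. The 183 bp insert, codon optimized for bacteria and cloned between SfiI and NotI sites, was not annotated by the feature tool but should lie between the end of GST and the fd terminator. According to the depositor comments, a linker precedes the domain and includes what looks like a TEV protease recognition motif, which would allow removal of the tags.

Downstream of the terminator are two fragments of M13 gene III. Together with the f1 origin, these suggest the backbone derives from a phage display phagemid, though the record does not say so. The construct is suited to producing purified WW domain for binding or peptide-recognition studies.
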