Addgene plasmid #104267: pHH0103 HYPB WW domain
Purpose: Bacterial expression of WW domain from HYPB
Depositing lab: Sachdev Sidhu & Marius Sudol. Depositing organization: University of Toronto.
Backbone
  Vector backbone: pHH0103
  Vector type: Bacterial Expression
Growth in bacteria
  Bacterial resistance: Ampicillin, 100 μg/mL
  Growth temperature: 37°C
  Growth strain: DH5alpha
  Copy number: Unknown
Gene/Insert
  Gene/Insert name: HYPB WW domain
  Species: H. sapiens (human)
  Insert size (bp): 183
  Mutation: codon optimized for expression in bacteria
  Entrez Gene: SETD2 (a.k.a. HBP231, HIF-1, HIP-1, HSPC069, HYPB, KMT3A, LLS, MRD70, RAPAS, SET2, p231HBP)
  Promoter: tac
  Tag / fusion protein: GST (N terminal on backbone)
  Cloning method: Restriction Enzyme; 5′ cloning site SfiI (unknown if destroyed); 3′ cloning site NotI (unknown if destroyed)
  Sequencing primers: 5′ pGEX-5'
Terms and licenses: Academic/Nonprofit Terms; Industry Terms: Not Available to Industry
Depositor comments: Amino acid sequence: Linker - ENLYFQGRRASV(gagctc) and WW domain - KTIVLPPNWKTARDPEGKIYYYHVITRQTQWDPPTWESP
How to cite: pHH0103 HYPB WW domain was a gift from Sachdev Sidhu & Marius Sudol (Addgene plasmid # 104267 ; http://n2t.net/addgene:104267 ; RRID:Addgene_104267)
