>Addgene plasmid #104267 | pHH0103 HYPB WW domain | depositor partial sequence | sequence record 197419 | WW domain with linker
GGCCCAGCCGGCCGAAAATCTGTACTTCCAAGGTCGTCGTGCCTCTGTGGAGCTCAAAACCATCGTCCTG
CCGCCGAATTGGAAAACCGCCCGTGATCCGGAAGGCAAAATCTATTACTATCATGTCATTACCCGTCAAA
CGCAGTGGGATCCGCCGACCTGGGAAAGCCCGTAGGCGGCCGC
